Addgene plasmid #77803: GUK1 gRNA (BRDN0001149494)
Purpose: 3rd generation lentiviral gRNA plasmid targeting human GUK1
Depositing lab: John Doench & David Root. Depositing organization: Broad Institute. Publication: Optimized sgRNA design to maximize activity and minimize off-target effects of CRISPR-Cas9. Doench JG, Fusi N, Sullender M, Hegde M, Vaimberg EW, Donovan KF, Smith I, Tothova Z, Wilen C, Orchard R, Virgin HW, Listgarten J, Root DE. Nat Biotechnol. 2016 Jan 18. doi: 10.1038/nbt.3437. PubMed 26780180.
Backbone
  Vector backbone: lentiGuide-Puro
  Backbone manufacturer: Zhang Lab (Addgene plasmid # 52963)
  Vector type: Mammalian Expression, Lentiviral, CRISPR
  Selectable markers: Puromycin
Growth in bacteria
  Bacterial resistance: Ampicillin, 100 μg/mL
  Growth temperature: 37°C
  Growth strain: DH5alpha
  Copy number: High Copy
Gene/Insert
  Gene/Insert name: GUK1 (alt names: GUK1; NM_000858.5)
  gRNA/shRNA sequence: GGCATGCTCGATGAAGTCGC
  Species: H. sapiens (human)
  Entrez Gene: GUK1 (a.k.a. GMK, FLJ42686, FLJ43710)
  Promoter: hU6
  Cloning method: Unknown
  Sequencing primers: 5′ U6-F; 3′ pS2-R
Terms and licenses: Academic/Nonprofit Terms; Industry Terms: Not Available to Industry
Depositor comments: The gRNA was designed to target the following Genbank reference sequence(s): NM_000858.5,NM_001159390.1,NM_001159391.1,NM_001242839.1,NM_001242840.1. Note that this plasmid does NOT contain Cas9. It should be used in conjunction with lentiCas9-Blast (Addgene #52962) or otherwise with cell lines already expressing Cas9. Browse the full kinome gRNA library at http://www.addgene.org/pooled-library/broadgpp-human-kinome/ or visit http://www.broadinstitute.org/rnai/public/ for detailed protocols and information.
How to cite: GUK1 gRNA (BRDN0001149494) was a gift from John Doench & David Root (Addgene plasmid # 77803 ; http://n2t.net/addgene:77803 ; RRID:Addgene_77803)
