[The description below was written by a language model from this plasmid's Addgene catalogue record and pLannotate feature annotations shown in this document.]
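Description:
GUK1 gRNA (BRDN0001149494) is a third-generation lentiviral CRISPR guide plasmid built on the lentiGuide-Puro backbone, carrying a single guide RNA directed against human GUK1 (guanylate kinase 1). According to the depositor, the guide was designed against several GUK1 reference transcripts, and the plasmid belongs to a human kinome gRNA collection. The assembled sequence is 8,323 nt. In bacteria it is maintained at high copy from a ColE1/pUC-type origin with ampicillin selection through β-lactamase. The backbone also carries an f1 origin, an SV40 origin, and remnants of a lac/T7/T3 cloning region that play no role in its function.

The viral cassette begins with an RSV promoter fused to a truncated HIV-1 5' LTR, which makes genomic RNA transcription in packaging cells independent of Tat. It is followed by the Ψ packaging signal with a partial gag sequence and the Rev response element for Rev-dependent nuclear export. Downstream, a human U6 RNA polymerase III promoter drives the 20-nt GUK1 spacer joined to the Streptococcus pyogenes Cas9 gRNA scaffold. A cPPT/CTS element follows to aid nuclear import of the viral genome. An EF-1α core promoter with its intron A then expresses puromycin N-acetyltransferase for selecting transduced mammalian cells, with a WPRE to boost transcript expression. The cassette ends in a self-inactivating ΔU3 3' LTR, followed by an SV40 polyadenylation signal.

The plasmid does not encode Cas9, so it must be used with a separate Cas9 vector or in cells that already express the nuclease. Its typical use is producing lentivirus for stable guide delivery and Cas9-mediated disruption of GUK1 in human cells.
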