Features (pLannotate 1.2.2; 29 found; start..end, strand, type, name):
     14..80      +  CDS            small t antigen (fragment): SV40 (simian virus 40) small t antigen
    106..317     +  promoter       EF-1α core promoter: core promoter for human elongation factor EF-1α
    318..1256    +  intron         EF-1α intron A: intron upstream of the start codon of human EF-1α
   1278..1877    +  CDS            PuroR (fragment): puromycin N-acetyltransferase; pac from Streptomyces; confers resistance to puromycin
   1893..2481    +  misc_feature   WPRE: woodchuck hepatitis virus posttranscriptional regulatory element
   2532..2551    +  misc_feature   cPPT/CTS (fragment): central polypurine tract and central termination sequence of HIV-1
   2553..2786    +  LTR            3' LTR (ΔU3): self-inactivating 3' long terminal repeat (LTR) from HIV-1
   2864..2985    +  polyA_signal   SV40 poly(A) signal: SV40 polyadenylation signal
   3025..3160    +  rep_origin     SV40 ori: SV40 origin of replication
   3181..3199    -  promoter       T7 promoter: promoter for bacteriophage T7 RNA polymerase
   3207..3362    +  CDS            lacZα (fragment): LacZα fragment of β-galactosidase; lacZ fragment
   3367..3795    +  rep_origin     f1 ori (sequence partly withheld): f1 bacteriophage origin of replication; arrow indicates direction of (+) strand synthesis
   3848..3952    +  promoter       AmpR promoter: bla
   3953..4813    +  CDS            AmpR: β-lactamase; bla; confers resistance to ampicillin, carbenicillin, and related antibiotics
   4984..5572    +  rep_origin     ori: high-copy-number ColE1/pMB1/pBR322/pUC origin of replication
   5755..5847    +  CDS            lacI (fragment): lac repressor; lacI; The lac repressor binds to the lac operator to inhibit transcription in E. coli. This inhibition can be relieved by adding lactose or isopropyl-β-D-thiogalactopyranoside (IPTG).
   5860..5881    +  protein_bind   CAP binding site: CAP binding activates transcription in the presence of cAMP. E. coli catabolite activator protein
   5896..5926    +  promoter       lac promoter: promoter for the E. coli lac operon
   5934..5950    +  protein_bind   lac operator: The lac repressor binds to the lac operator to inhibit transcription in E. coli. This inhibition can be relieved by adding lactose or isopropyl-β-D-thiogalactopyranoside (IPTG). lac repressor encoded by lacI
   5995..6013    +  promoter       T3 promoter: promoter for bacteriophage T3 RNA polymerase
   6041..6267    +  promoter       RSV promoter: Rous sarcoma virus enhancer/promoter
   6268..6448    +  LTR            5' LTR (truncated): truncated 5' long terminal repeat (LTR) from HIV-1
   6495..6620    +  misc_feature   HIV-1 Ψ: packaging signal of human immunodeficiency virus type 1
   6604..6967    +  CDS            HIV-1 gag (fragment): gag protein from human immunodeficiency virus 1; gag
   7113..7346    +  misc_feature   RRE: The Rev response element (RRE) of HIV-1 allows for Rev-dependent mRNA export from the nucleus to the cytoplasm.
   7723..7749    +  CDS            Rev (fragment): human immunodeficiency virus 1 (HIV-1) Rev protein; rev; enhances nuclear export of unspliced and incompletely spliced viral mRNAs
   7753..7993    +  promoter       U6 promoter: RNA polymerase III promoter for human U6 snRNA
   8023..8098    +  misc_RNA       gRNA scaffold: guide RNA scaffold for the Streptococcus pyogenes CRISPR/Cas9 system
   8154..8271    +  misc_feature   cPPT/CTS: central polypurine tract and central termination sequence of HIV-1
>Addgene plasmid #77803 | GUK1 gRNA (BRDN0001149494) | addgene full sequence | sequence record 188442 | Addgene Assembled Sequence
CCCGGGTGCAAAGATGGATAAAGTTTTAAACAGAGAGGAATCTTTGCAGCTAATGGACCTTCTAGGTCTT
GAAAGGAGTGGGAATTGGCTCCGGTGCCCGTCAGTGGGCAGAGCGCACATCGCCCACAGTCCCCGAGAAG
TTGGGGGGAGGGGTCGGCAATTGATCCGGTGCCTAGAGAAGGTGGCGCGGGGTAAACTGGGAAAGTGATG
TCGTGTACTGGCTCCGCCTTTTTCCCGAGGGTGGGGGAGAACCGTATATAAGTGCAGTAGTCGCCGTGAA
CGTTCTTTTTCGCAACGGGTTTGCCGCCAGAACACAGGTAAGTGCCGTGTGTGGTTCCCGCGGGCCTGGC
CTCTTTACGGGTTATGGCCCTTGCGTGCCTTGAATTACTTCCACCTGGCTGCAGTACGTGATTCTTGATC
CCGAGCTTCGGGTTGGAAGTGGGTGGGAGAGTTCGAGGCCTTGCGCTTAAGGAGCCCCTTCGCCTCGTGC
TTGAGTTGAGGCCTGGCCTGGGCGCTGGGGCCGCCGCGTGCGAATCTGGTGGCACCTTCGCGCCTGTCTC
GCTGCTTTCGATAAGTCTCTAGCCATTTAAAATTTTTGATGACCTGCTGCGACGCTTTTTTTCTGGCAAG
ATAGTCTTGTAAATGCGGGCCAAGATCTGCACACTGGTATTTCGGTTTTTGGGGCCGCGGGCGGCGACGG
GGCCCGTGCGTCCCAGCGCACATGTTCGGCGAGGCGGGGCCTGCGAGCGCGGCCACCGAGAATCGGACGG
GGGTAGTCTCAAGCTGGCCGGCCTGCTCTGGTGCCTGGCCTCGCGCCGCCGTGTATCGCCCCGCCCTGGG
CGGCAAGGCTGGCCCGGTCGGCACCAGTTGCGTGAGCGGAAAGATGGCCGCTTCCCGGCCCTGCTGCAGG
GAGCTCAAAATGGAGGACGCGGCGCTCGGGAGAGCGGGCGGGTGAGTCACCCACACAAAGGAAAAGGGCC
TTTCCGTCCTCAGCCGTCGCTTCATGTGACTCCACGGAGTACCGGGCGCCGTCCAGGCACCTCGATTAGT
TCTCGAGCTTTTGGAGTACGTCGTCTTTAGGTTGGGGGGAGGGGTTTTATGCGATGGAGTTTCCCCACAC
TGAGTGGGTGGAGACTGAAGTTAGGCCAGCTTGGCACTTGATGTAATTCTCCTTGGAATTTGCCCTTTTT
GAGTTTGGATCTTGGTTCATTCTCAAGCCTCAGACAGTGGTTCAAAGTTTTTTTCTTCCATTTCAGGTGT
CGTGACGTACGGCCACCATGACCGAGTACAAGCCCACGGTGCGCCTCGCCACCCGCGACGACGTCCCCAG
GGCCGTACGCACCCTCGCCGCCGCGTTCGCCGACTACCCCGCCACGCGCCACACCGTCGATCCGGACCGC
CACATCGAGCGGGTCACCGAGCTGCAAGAACTCTTCCTCACGCGCGTCGGGCTCGACATCGGCAAGGTGT
GGGTCGCGGACGACGGCGCCGCCGTGGCGGTCTGGACCACGCCGGAGAGCGTCGAAGCGGGGGCGGTGTT
CGCCGAGATCGGCCCGCGCATGGCCGAGTTGAGCGGTTCCCGGCTGGCCGCGCAGCAACAGATGGAAGGC
CTCCTGGCGCCGCACCGGCCCAAGGAGCCCGCGTGGTTCCTGGCCACCGTCGGAGTCTCGCCCGACCACC
AGGGCAAGGGTCTGGGCAGCGCCGTCGTGCTCCCCGGAGTGGAGGCGGCCGAGCGCGCCGGGGTGCCCGC
CTTCCTGGAGACCTCCGCGCCCCGCAACCTCCCCTTCTACGAGCGGCTCGGCTTCACCGTCACCGCCGAC
GTCGAGGTGCCCGAAGGACCGCGCACCTGGTGCATGACCCGCAAGCCCGGTGCCTGAACGCGTTAAGTCG
ACAATCAACCTCTGGATTACAAAATTTGTGAAAGATTGACTGGTATTCTTAACTATGTTGCTCCTTTTAC
GCTATGTGGATACGCTGCTTTAATGCCTTTGTATCATGCTATTGCTTCCCGTATGGCTTTCATTTTCTCC
TCCTTGTATAAATCCTGGTTGCTGTCTCTTTATGAGGAGTTGTGGCCCGTTGTCAGGCAACGTGGCGTGG
TGTGCACTGTGTTTGCTGACGCAACCCCCACTGGTTGGGGCATTGCCACCACCTGTCAGCTCCTTTCCGG
GACTTTCGCTTTCCCCCTCCCTATTGCCACGGCGGAACTCATCGCCGCCTGCCTTGCCCGCTGCTGGACA
GGGGCTCGGCTGTTGGGCACTGACAATTCCGTGGTGTTGTCGGGGAAATCATCGTCCTTTCCTTGGCTGC
TCGCCTGTGTTGCCACCTGGATTCTGCGCGGGACGTCCTTCTGCTACGTCCCTTCGGCCCTCAATCCAGC
GGACCTTCCTTCCCGCGGCCTGCTGCCGGCTCTGCGGCCTCTTCCGCGTCTTCGCCTTCGCCCTCAGACG
AGTCGGATCTCCCTTTGGGCCGCCTCCCCGCGTCGACTTTAAGACCAATGACTTACAAGGCAGCTGTAGA
TCTTAGCCACTTTTTAAAAGAAAAGGGGGGACTGGAAGGGCTAATTCACTCCCAACGAAGACAAGATCTG
CTTTTTGCTTGTACTGGGTCTCTCTGGTTAGACCAGATCTGAGCCTGGGAGCTCTCTGGCTAACTAGGGA
ACCCACTGCTTAAGCCTCAATAAAGCTTGCCTTGAGTGCTTCAAGTAGTGTGTGCCCGTCTGTTGTGTGA
CTCTGGTAACTAGAGATCCCTCAGACCCTTTTAGTCAGTGTGGAAAATCTCTAGCAGTACGTATAGTAGT
TCATGTCATCTTATTATTCAGTATTTATAACTTGCAAAGAAATGAATATCAGAGAGTGAGAGGAACTTGT
TTATTGCAGCTTATAATGGTTACAAATAAAGCAATAGCATCACAAATTTCACAAATAAAGCATTTTTTTC
ACTGCATTCTAGTTGTGGTTTGTCCAAACTCATCAATGTATCTTATCATGTCTGGCTCTAGCTATCCCGC
CCCTAACTCCGCCCATCCCGCCCCTAACTCCGCCCAGTTCCGCCCATTCTCCGCCCCATGGCTGACTAAT
TTTTTTTATTTATGCAGAGGCCGAGGCCGCCTCGGCCTCTGAGCTATTCCAGAAGTAGTGAGGAGGCTTT
TTTGGAGGCCTAGGGACGTACCCAATTCGCCCTATAGTGAGTCGTATTACGCGCGCTCACTGGCCGTCGT
TTTACAACGTCGTGACTGGGAAAACCCTGGCGTTACCCAACTTAATCGCCTTGCAGCACATCCCCCTTTC
GCCAGCTGGCGTAATAGCGAAGAGGCCCGCACCGATCGCCCTTCCCAACAGTTGCGCAGCCTGAATGGCG
AATGGG
[124 nt withheld, positions 3367-3490]
C
[91 nt withheld, positions 3492-3582]
A
[49 nt withheld, positions 3584-3632]
CCTTTGACGTTGGAGTCCACGTTCTTT
[37 nt withheld, positions 3660-3696]
ACCCTATCTCGGTCTATTCTTTTGATTTATAAGGGATTTTGCCGATTTCGGCCTATTGGTTAAAAAATGA
GCTGATTTAACAAAAATTTAACGCGAATTTTAACAAAATATTAACGCTTACAATTTAGGTGGCACTTTTC
GGGGAAATGTGCGCGGAACCCCTATTTGTTTATTTTTCTAAATACATTCAAATATGTATCCGCTCATGAG
ACAATAACCCTGATAAATGCTTCAATAATATTGAAAAAGGAAGAGTATGAGTATTCAACATTTCCGTGTC
GCCCTTATTCCCTTTTTTGCGGCATTTTGCCTTCCTGTTTTTGCTCACCCAGAAACGCTGGTGAAAGTAA
AAGATGCTGAAGATCAGTTGGGTGCACGAGTGGGTTACATCGAACTGGATCTCAACAGCGGTAAGATCCT
TGAGAGTTTTCGCCCCGAAGAACGTTTTCCAATGATGAGCACTTTTAAAGTTCTGCTATGTGGCGCGGTA
TTATCCCGTATTGACGCCGGGCAAGAGCAACTCGGTCGCCGCATACACTATTCTCAGAATGACTTGGTTG
AGTACTCACCAGTCACAGAAAAGCATCTTACGGATGGCATGACAGTAAGAGAATTATGCAGTGCTGCCAT
AACCATGAGTGATAACACTGCGGCCAACTTACTTCTGACAACGATCGGAGGACCGAAGGAGCTAACCGCT
TTTTTGCACAACATGGGGGATCATGTAACTCGCCTTGATCGTTGGGAACCGGAGCTGAATGAAGCCATAC
CAAACGACGAGCGTGACACCACGATGCCTGTAGCAATGGCAACAACGTTGCGCAAACTATTAACTGGCGA
ACTACTTACTCTAGCTTCCCGGCAACAATTAATAGACTGGATGGAGGCGGATAAAGTTGCAGGACCACTT
CTGCGCTCGGCCCTTCCGGCTGGCTGGTTTATTGCTGATAAATCTGGAGCCGGTGAGCGTGGGTCTCGCG
GTATCATTGCAGCACTGGGGCCAGATGGTAAGCCCTCCCGTATCGTAGTTATCTACACGACGGGGAGTCA
GGCAACTATGGATGAACGAAATAGACAGATCGCTGAGATAGGTGCCTCACTGATTAAGCATTGGTAACTG
TCAGACCAAGTTTACTCATATATACTTTAGATTGATTTAAAACTTCATTTTTAATTTAAAAGGATCTAGG
TGAAGATCCTTTTTGATAATCTCATGACCAAAATCCCTTAACGTGAGTTTTCGTTCCACTGAGCGTCAGA
CCCCGTAGAAAAGATCAAAGGATCTTCTTGAGATCCTTTTTTTCTGCGCGTAATCTGCTGCTTGCAAACA
AAAAAACCACCGCTACCAGCGGTGGTTTGTTTGCCGGATCAAGAGCTACCAACTCTTTTTCCGAAGGTAA
CTGGCTTCAGCAGAGCGCAGATACCAAATACTGTTCTTCTAGTGTAGCCGTAGTTAGGCCACCACTTCAA
GAACTCTGTAGCACCGCCTACATACCTCGCTCTGCTAATCCTGTTACCAGTGGCTGCTGCCAGTGGCGAT
AAGTCGTGTCTTACCGGGTTGGACTCAAGACGATAGTTACCGGATAAGGCGCAGCGGTCGGGCTGAACGG
GGGGTTCGTGCACACAGCCCAGCTTGGAGCGAACGACCTACACCGAACTGAGATACCTACAGCGTGAGCT
ATGAGAAAGCGCCACGCTTCCCGAAGGGAGAAAGGCGGACAGGTATCCGGTAAGCGGCAGGGTCGGAACA
GGAGAGCGCACGAGGGAGCTTCCAGGGGGAAACGCCTGGTATCTTTATAGTCCTGTCGGGTTTCGCCACC
TCTGACTTGAGCGTCGATTTTTGTGATGCTCGTCAGGGGGGCGGAGCCTATGGAAAAACGCCAGCAACGC
GGCCTTTTTACGGTTCCTGGCCTTTTGCTGGCCTTTTGCTCACATGTTCTTTCCTGCGTTATCCCCTGAT
TCTGTGGATAACCGTATTACCGCCTTTGAGTGAGCTGATACCGCTCGCCGCAGCCGAACGACCGAGCGCA
GCGAGTCAGTGAGCGAGGAAGCGGAAGAGCGCCCAATACGCAAACCGCCTCTCCCCGCGCGTTGGCCGAT
TCATTAATGCAGCTGGCACGACAGGTTTCCCGACTGGAAAGCGGGCAGTGAGCGCAACGCAATTAATGTG
AGTTAGCTCACTCATTAGGCACCCCAGGCTTTACACTTTATGCTTCCGGCTCGTATGTTGTGTGGAATTG
TGAGCGGATAACAATTTCACACAGGAAACAGCTATGACCATGATTACGCCAAGCGCGCAATTAACCCTCA
CTAAAGGGAACAAAAGCTGGAGCTGCAAGCTTAATGTAGTCTTATGCAATACTCTTGTAGTCTTGCAACA
TGGTAACGATGAGTTAGCAACATGCCTTACAAGGAGAGAAAAAGCACCGTGCATGCCGATTGGTGGAAGT
AAGGTGGTACGATCGTGCCTTATTAGGAAGGCAACAGACGGGTCTGACATGGATTGGACGAACCACTGAA
TTGCCGCATTGCAGAGATATTGTATTTAAGTGCCTAGCTCGATACATAAACGGGTCTCTCTGGTTAGACC
AGATCTGAGCCTGGGAGCTCTCTGGCTAACTAGGGAACCCACTGCTTAAGCCTCAATAAAGCTTGCCTTG
AGTGCTTCAAGTAGTGTGTGCCCGTCTGTTGTGTGACTCTGGTAACTAGAGATCCCTCAGACCCTTTTAG
TCAGTGTGGAAAATCTCTAGCAGTGGCGCCCGAACAGGGACTTGAAAGCGAAAGGGAAACCAGAGGAGCT
CTCTCGACGCAGGACTCGGCTTGCTGAAGCGCGCACGGCAAGAGGCGAGGGGCGGCGACTGGTGAGTACG
CCAAAAATTTTGACTAGCGGAGGCTAGAAGGAGAGAGATGGGTGCGAGAGCGTCAGTATTAAGCGGGGGA
GAATTAGATCGCGATGGGAAAAAATTCGGTTAAGGCCAGGGGGAAAGAAAAAATATAAATTAAAACATAT
AGTATGGGCAAGCAGGGAGCTAGAACGATTCGCAGTTAATCCTGGCCTGTTAGAAACATCAGAAGGCTGT
AGACAAATACTGGGACAGCTACAACCATCCCTTCAGACAGGATCAGAAGAACTTAGATCATTATATAATA
CAGTAGCAACCCTCTATTGTGTGCATCAAAGGATAGAGATAAAAGACACCAAGGAAGCTTTAGACAAGAT
AGAGGAAGAGCAAAACAAAAGTAAGACCACCGCACAGCAAGCGGCCGCTGATCTTCAGACCTGGAGGAGG
AGATATGAGGGACAATTGGAGAAGTGAATTATATAAATATAAAGTAGTAAAAATTGAACCATTAGGAGTA
GCACCCACCAAGGCAAAGAGAAGAGTGGTGCAGAGAGAAAAAAGAGCAGTGGGAATAGGAGCTTTGTTCC
TTGGGTTCTTGGGAGCAGCAGGAAGCACTATGGGCGCAGCGTCAATGACGCTGACGGTACAGGCCAGACA
ATTATTGTCTGGTATAGTGCAGCAGCAGAACAATTTGCTGAGGGCTATTGAGGCGCAACAGCATCTGTTG
CAACTCACAGTCTGGGGCATCAAGCAGCTCCAGGCAAGAATCCTGGCTGTGGAAAGATACCTAAAGGATC
AACAGCTCCTGGGGATTTGGGGTTGCTCTGGAAAACTCATTTGCACCACTGCTGTGCCTTGGAATGCTAG
TTGGAGTAATAAATCTCTGGAACAGATTTGGAATCACACGACCTGGATGGAGTGGGACAGAGAAATTAAC
AATTACACAAGCTTAATACACTCCTTAATTGAAGAATCGCAAAACCAGCAAGAAAAGAATGAACAAGAAT
TATTGGAATTAGATAAATGGGCAAGTTTGTGGAATTGGTTTAACATAACAAATTGGCTGTGGTATATAAA
ATTATTCATAATGATAGTAGGAGGCTTGGTAGGTTTAAGAATAGTTTTTGCTGTACTTTCTATAGTGAAT
AGAGTTAGGCAGGGATATTCACCATTATCGTTTCAGACCCACCTCCCAACCCCGAGGGGACCCAGAGAGG
GCCTATTTCCCATGATTCCTTCATATTTGCATATACGATACAAGGCTGTTAGAGAGATAATTAGAATTAA
TTTGACTGTAAACACAAAGATATTAGTACAAAATACGTGACGTAGAAAGTAATAATTTCTTGGGTAGTTT
GCAGTTTTAAAATTATGTTTTAAAATGGACTATCATATGCTTACCGTAACTTGAAAGTATTTCGATTTCT
TGGCTTTATATATCTTGTGGAAAGGACGAAACACCGGGCATGCTCGATGAAGTCGCGTTTTAGAGCTAGA
AATAGCAAGTTAAAATAAGGCTAGTCCGTTATCAACTTGAAAAAGTGGCACCGAGTCGGTGCTTTTTTAA
GCTTGGCGTAACTAGATCTTGAGACAAATGGCAGTATTCATCCACAATTTTAAAAGAAAAGGGGGGATTG
GGGGGTACAGTGCAGGGGAAAGAATAGTAGACATAATAGCAACAGACATACAAACTAAAGAATTACAAAA
ACAAATTACAAAAATTCAAAATTTTCGGGTTTATTACAGGGACAGCAGAGATCCACTTTGGCGCCGGCTC
GAGGGGG
