>Addgene plasmid #77803 | GUK1 gRNA (BRDN0001149494) | depositor partial sequence | sequence record 145263 | Target Sequence
GGCATGCTCGATGAAGTCGC
