>Addgene plasmid #77803 | GUK1 gRNA (BRDN0001149494) | addgene partial sequence | sequence record 188441 | hU6-F
AGAAAGTAATAATTTCTTGGGTAGTTTGCAGTTTTAAAATTATGTTTTAAAATGGACTATCATATGCTTA
CCGTAACTTGAAAGTATTTCGATTTCTTGGCTTTATATATCTTGTGGAAAGGACGAAACACCGGGCATGC
TCGATGAAGTCGCGTTTTAGAGCTAGAAATAGCAAGTTAAAATAAGGCTAGTCCGTTATCAACTTGAAAA
AGTGGCACCGAGTCGGTGCTTTTTTAAGCTTGGCGTAACTAGATCTTGAGACAAATGGCAGTATTCATCC
ACAATTTTAAAAGAAAAGGGGGGATTGGGGGGTACAGTGCAGGGGAAAGAATAGTAGACATAATAGCAAC
AGACATACAAACTAAAGAATTACAAAAACAAATTACAAAAATTCAAAATTTTCGGGTTTATTACAGGGAC
AGCAGAGATCCACTTTGGCGCCGGCTCGAGGGGGCCCGGGTGCAAAGATGGATAAAGTTTTAAACAGAGA
GGAATCTTTGCAGCTAATGGACCTTCTAGGTCTTGAAAGGAGTGGGAATTGGCTCCGGTGCCCGTCAGTG
GGCAGAGCGC
